Addgene plasmid #42448: HSPA1AA
Depositing lab: Nicola Burgess-Brown.
Backbone
  Vector backbone: pNIC28-Bsa4
  Backbone manufacturer: SGC
  Vector type: Bacterial Expression
Growth in bacteria
  Bacterial resistance: Kanamycin, 50 μg/mL
  Growth temperature: 37°C
  Growth strain: Mach1 ;
  Copy number: High Copy
Gene/Insert
  Gene/Insert name: HSPA1AA (alt names: HSPA1A; gi|5123454; PDB:3JXU)
  Species: H. sapiens (human)
  Insert size (bp): 1258
  Mutation: See Comments
  Tag / fusion protein: His6-TEV (N terminal on insert)
Terms and licenses: Academic/Nonprofit Terms; Industry Terms: Not Available to Industry
Depositor comments: http://www.thesgc.org/structures/3JXU/ Use BL21(DE3)-R3-pRARE2 strain for expression.
How to cite: HSPA1AA was a gift from Nicola Burgess-Brown (Addgene plasmid # 42448)
