[The description below was written by a language model from this plasmid's Addgene catalogue record.]
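Description:
HSPA1AA is a bacterial expression plasmid built on the pNIC28-Bsa4 backbone from the SGC, carrying a fragment of the human HSPA1A gene, which encodes a heat shock 70 kDa family chaperone. It is maintained as a high-copy plasmid in E. coli under kanamycin selection. The record provides no feature table, so the origin of replication, promoter and terminator are not explicitly stated. The depositor's recommendation of a BL21(DE3)-derived expression strain carrying a rare-codon supplementation plasmid suggests that transcription depends on the T7 RNA polymerase supplied by DE3 lysogens.

The insert is listed at about 1.26 kb, shorter than the full-length HSPA1A coding sequence, which indicates a truncated construct covering only part of the protein. The exact residue boundaries are not given. The mutation field refers only to the depositor comments, which point to a structure entry rather than listing specific changes, so any sequence differences from the reference are not described in the record itself. The protein is expressed with an N-terminal hexahistidine tag followed by a TEV protease recognition site, an arrangement that allows capture by immobilised metal affinity chromatography and later removal of the tag by TEV cleavage to leave a near-native protein.

The alternative names link the construct to a deposited crystal structure, consistent with its origin in a structural genomics programme. Its typical use is recombinant production and purification of this human HSPA1A fragment for crystallography, biophysical characterisation or biochemical and ligand-binding assays.
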