>Addgene plasmid #42448 | HSPA1AA | depositor partial sequence | sequence record 57280 | HSPA1AA sequence 1258 bps
CATATGCACCATCATCATCATCATTCTTCTGGTGTAGATCTGGGTACCGAGAACCTGTACTTCCAATCCA
TGGCCAAAGCCGCGGCGATCGGCATCGACCTGGGCACCACCTACTCCTGCGTGGGGGTGTTCCAACACGG
CAAGGTGGAGATCATCGCCAACGACCAGGGCAACCGCACCACCCCCAGCTACGTGGCCTTCACGGACACC
GAGCGGCTCATCGGGGATGCGGCCAAGAACCAGGTGGCGCTGAACCCGCAGAACACCGTGTTTGACGCGA
AGCGGCTGATCGGCCGCAAGTTCGGCGACCCGGTGGTGCAGTCGGACATGAAGCACTGGCCTTTCCAGGT
GATCAACGACGGAGACAAGCCCAAGGTGCAGGTGAGCTACAAGGGGGAGACCAAGGCATTCTACCCCGAG
GAGATCTCGTCCATGGTGCTGACCAAGATGAAGGAGATCGCCGAGGCGTACCTGGGCTACCCGGTGACCA
ACGCGGTGATCACCGTGCCGGCCTACTTCAACGACTCGCAGCGCCAGGCCACCAAGGATGCGGGTGTGAT
CGCGGGGCTCAACGTGCTGCGGATCATCAACGAGCCCACGGCCGCCGCCATCGCCTACGGCCTGGACAGA
ACGGGCAAGGGGGAGCGCAACGTGCTCATCTTTGACCTGGGCGGGGGCACCTTCGACGTGTCCATCCTGA
CGATCGACGACGGCATCTTCGAGGTGAAGGCCACGGCCGGGGACACCCACCTGGGTGGGGAGGACTTTGA
CAACAGGCTGGTGAACCACTTCGTGGAGGAGTTCAAGAGAAAACACAAGAAGGACATCAGCCAGAACAAG
CGAGCCGTGAGGCGGCTGCGCACCGCCTGCGAGAGGGCCAAGAGGACCCTGTCGTCCAGCACCCAGGCCA
GCCTGGAGATCGACTCCCTGTTTGAGGGCATCGACTTCTACACGTCCATCACCAGGGCGAGGTTCGAGGA
GCTGTGCTCCGACCTGTTCCGAAGCACCCTGGAGCCCGTGGAGAAGGCTCTGCGCGACGCCAAGCTGGAC
AAGGCCCAGATTCACGACCTGGTCCTGGTCGGGGGCTCCACCCGCATCCCCAAGGTGCAGAAGCTGCTGC
AGGACTTCTTCAACGGGCGCGACCTGAACAAGAGCATCAACCCCGACGAGGCTGTGGCCTACGGGGCGGC
GGTGCAGGCGGCCATCCTGATGGGGGACAAGTCCGAGAACTGACAGTAAAGGTGGATACGGATCCGAA
